Addgene plasmid #140507: CAaNa::GFP
Purpose: Encodes GFP downstream of an attP/attB flanked Neomycin stop cassette driven by the CAG promoter
Depositing lab: Mark Emerson. Depositing organization: The City University of New York (CUNY) on behalf of City College of New York. Publication: Lineage tracing analysis of cone photoreceptor associated cis-regulatory elements in the developing chicken retina. Schick E, McCaffery SD, Keblish EE, Thakurdin C, Emerson MM. Sci Rep. 2019 Jun 27;9(1):9358. doi: 10.1038/s41598-019-45750-7. PubMed 31249345.
Backbone
  Vector backbone: pCALNL-GFP
  Backbone size w/o insert (bp): 5644
  Total vector size (bp): 6927
  Vector type: Mammalian Expression ; Chicken Expression
  Selectable markers: Neomycin (select with G418)
Growth in bacteria
  Bacterial resistance: Ampicillin, 100 μg/mL
  Growth temperature: 37°C
  Growth strain: DH5alpha
  Copy number: Unknown
Gene/Insert
  Gene/Insert name: attP-Neomycin-PolyA-attB
  Insert size (bp): 1283
  Cloning method: Restriction Enzyme; 5′ cloning site XhoI (not destroyed); 3′ cloning site XhoI (not destroyed)
  Sequencing primers: 5′ CTGCTAACCATGTTCATGCC
Resource information
  A portion of this plasmid was derived from a plasmid made by: Neomycin stop cassette from Addgene plasmid #13770
Terms and licenses: Academic/Nonprofit Terms; Industry Terms: Not Available to Industry
How to cite: CAaNa::GFP was a gift from Mark Emerson (Addgene plasmid # 140507 ; http://n2t.net/addgene:140507 ; RRID:Addgene_140507)
