[The description below was written by a language model from this plasmid's Addgene catalogue record and pLannotate feature annotations shown in this document.]
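Description:
CAaNa::GFP is a recombinase-dependent fluorescent reporter plasmid for expression in mammalian and chicken cells, built on the pCALNL-GFP backbone. It is propagated in E. coli through a high-copy ColE1/pUC-type origin and selected with ampicillin via the β-lactamase gene. A small SV40 origin and an extra SV40 polyadenylation signal are also present in the backbone. The total size is about 6.9 kb.

The payload is driven by the CAG promoter, annotated here as the CMV immediate-early enhancer, the chicken β-actin promoter and a chimeric β-actin/β-globin intron. Downstream lies a roughly 1.3 kb stop cassette, inserted at XhoI sites. It consists of a φC31 attP site, the neomycin phosphotransferase coding sequence (followed by a fragment of the ble gene), an SV40 poly(A) signal and a φC31 attB site. EGFP follows the cassette and is terminated by rabbit β-globin 3′ sequence and its poly(A) signal. In the unrecombined state, transcripts from CAG end within the neomycin cassette, so EGFP is not expressed, while the neo gene nominally allows G418 selection. When φC31 integrase is supplied, recombination between attP and attB excises the cassette and places EGFP directly under CAG control, giving permanent, strong labelling. The feature table also shows a single loxP site just upstream of attP, apparently a remnant of the parental Cre-dependent vector. No second loxP is annotated, so the construct would not be expected to respond to Cre.

The associated work used this type of reporter for lineage tracing of cells with a history of cis-regulatory element activity in the developing chicken retina. The record does not describe the integrase driver constructs.
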