Features (pLannotate 1.2.2; 24 found; start..end, strand, type, name):
      4..383     +  enhancer       CMV enhancer: human cytomegalovirus immediate early enhancer
    385..674     +  promoter       chicken β-actin promoter: No description available
    675..1691    +  intron         chimeric intron: chimera between introns from chicken β-actin and rabbit β-globin
   1766..1799    +  protein_bind   loxP: Cre-mediated recombination occurs in the 8-bp core sequence (GCATACAT). Cre recombinase
   1806..1852    +  protein_bind   phage φC31 attP (fragment): attachment site of phage φC31 phage φC31 integrase
   1896..2687    +  CDS            neo: KKA2_KLEPN - Also known as kan, nptII. Experimental evidence at protein level: Swiss-Prot protein existence level 1. Resistance to kanamycin, neomycin, paromomycin, ribostamycin, butirosin and gentamicin B. From Klebsiella pneumoniae.
   2711..2863    +  CDS            ble (fragment): BLE_KLEPN - Experimental evidence at protein level: Swiss-Prot protein existence level 1. Binding protein with a strong affinity to the bleomycin family of antibiotics. Binds to CL990; an antimitotic-antibiotic compound. From Klebsiella pneumoniae.
   2870..3004    +  polyA_signal   SV40 poly(A) signal: SV40 polyadenylation signal
   3019..3088    +  protein_bind   attB: attB site for the φC31 integrase (Groth et al., 2000) phage φC31 integrase
   3116..3152    +  misc_feature   MCS (fragment): multiple cloning site
   3166..3885    +  CDS            EGFP: the original enhanced GFP (Yang et al., 1996) mammalian codon-optimized
   3895..3966    +  CDS            HBB (fragment): HBB_PONPY - Experimental evidence at transcript level: Swiss-Prot protein existence level 2. Involved in oxygen transport from the lung to the various peripheral tissues. From Pongo pygmaeus (Bornean orangutan).
   4037..4092    +  polyA_signal   β-globin poly(A) signal: rabbit β-globin polyadenylation signal (Gil and Proudfoot, 1987)
   4477..4493    -  protein_bind   lac operator: The lac repressor binds to the lac operator to inhibit transcription in E. coli. This inhibition can be relieved by adding lactose or isopropyl-β-D-thiogalactopyranoside (IPTG). lac repressor encoded by lacI
   4501..4531    -  promoter       lac promoter: promoter for the E. coli lac operon
   4546..4567    -  protein_bind   CAP binding site: CAP binding activates transcription in the presence of cAMP. E. coli catabolite activator protein
   4580..4619    -  CDS            lacI (fragment): lac repressor; lacI; The lac repressor binds to the lac operator to inhibit transcription in E. coli. This inhibition can be relieved by adding lactose or isopropyl-β-D-thiogalactopyranoside (IPTG).
   4626..4648    +  promoter       SV40 promoter (fragment): SV40 enhancer and early promoter
   4652..4786    +  rep_origin     SV40 ori: SV40 origin of replication
   4806..4940    +  polyA_signal   SV40 poly(A) signal: SV40 polyadenylation signal
   4942..4996    -  CDS            lacI (fragment): lac repressor; lacI; The lac repressor binds to the lac operator to inhibit transcription in E. coli. This inhibition can be relieved by adding lactose or isopropyl-β-D-thiogalactopyranoside (IPTG).
   5179..5767    -  rep_origin     ori: high-copy-number ColE1/pMB1/pBR322/pUC origin of replication
   5938..6798    -  CDS            AmpR: β-lactamase; bla; confers resistance to ampicillin, carbenicillin, and related antibiotics
   6799..6903    -  promoter       AmpR promoter: bla
>Addgene plasmid #140507 | CAaNa::GFP | addgene full sequence | sequence record 491434 | Addgene NGS Result
GTCGACATTGATTATTGACTAGTTATTAATAGTAATCAATTACGGGGTCATTAGTTCATAGCCCATATAT
GGAGTTCCGCGTTACATAACTTACGGTAAATGGCCCGCCTGGCTGACCGCCCAACGACCCCCGCCCATTG
ACGTCAATAATGACGTATGTTCCCATAGTAACGCCAATAGGGACTTTCCATTGACGTCAATGGGTGGAGT
ATTTACGGTAAACTGCCCACTTGGCAGTACATCAAGTGTATCATATGCCAAGTACGCCCCCTATTGACGT
CAATGACGGTAAATGGCCCGCCTGGCATTATGCCCAGTACATGACCTTATGGGACTTTCCTACTTGGCAG
TACATCTACGTATTAGTCATCGCTATTACCATGGTCGAGGTGAGCCCCACGTTCTGCTTCACTCTCCCCA
TCTCCCCCCCCTCCCCACCCCCAATTTTGTATTTATTTATTTTTTAATTATTTTGTGCAGCGATGGGGGC
GGGGGGGGGGGGGGGGGGGGGGGGGGGGCGCGCGCCAGGCGGGGCGGGGCGGGGCGAGGGGCGGGGCGGG
GCGAGGCGGAGAGGTGCGGCGGCAGCCAATCAGAGCGGCGCGCTCCGAAAGTTTCCTTTTATGGCGAGGC
GGCGGCGGCGGCGGCCCTATAAAAAGCGAAGCGCGCGGCGGGCGGGAGTCGCTGCGCGCTGCCTTCGCCC
CGTGCCCCGCTCCGCCGCCGCCTCGCGCCGCCCGCCCCGGCTCTGACTGACCGCGTTACTCCCACAGGTG
AGCGGGCGGGACGGCCCTTCTCCTCCGGGCTGTAATTAGCGCTTGGTTTAATGACGGCTTGTTTCTTTTC
TGTGGCTGCGTGAAAGCCTTGAGGGGCTCCGGGAGGGCCCTTTGTGCGGGGGGAGCGGCTCGGGGGGTGC
GTGCGTGTGTGTGTGCGTGGGGAGCGCCGCGTGCGGCTCCGCGCTGCCCGGCGGCTGTGAGCGCTGCGGG
CGCGGCGCGGGGCTTTGTGCGCTCCGCAGTGTGCGCGAGGGGAGCGCGGCCGGGGGCGGTGCCCCGCGGT
GCGGGGGGGGCTGCGAGGGGAACAAAGGCTGCGTGCGGGGTGTGTGCGTGGGGGGGTGAGCAGGGGGTGT
GGGCGCGTCGGTCGGGCTGCAACCCCCCCTGCACCCCCCTCCCCGAGTTGCTGAGCACGGCCCGGCTTCG
GGTGCGGGGCTCCGTACGGGGCGTGGCGCGGGGCTCGCCGTGCCGGGCGGGGGGTGGCGGCAGGTGGGGG
TGCCGGGCGGGGCGGGGCCGCCTCGGGCCGGGGAGGGCTCGGGGGAGGGGCGCGGCGGCCCCCGGAGCGC
CGGCGGCTGTCGAGGCGCGGCGAGCCGCAGCCATTGCCTTTTATGGTAATCGTGCGAGAGGGCGCAGGGA
CTTCCTTTGTCCCAAATCTGTGCGGAGCCGAAATCTGGGAGGCGCCGCCGCACCCCCTCTAGCGGGCGCG
GGGCGAAGCGGTGCGGCGCCGGCAGGAAGGAAATGGGCGGGGAGGGCCTTCGTGCGTCGCCGCGCCGCCG
TCCCCTTCTCCCTCTCCAGCCTCGGGGCTGTCCGCGGGGGGACGGCTGCCTTCGGGGGGGACGGGGCAGG
GCGGGGTTCGGCTTCTGGCGTGTGACCGGCGGCTCTAGAGCCTCTGCTAACCATGTTCATGCCTTCTTCT
TTTTCCTACAGCTCCTGGGCAACGTGCTGGTTATTGTGCTGTCTCATCATTTTGGCAAAGAATTGATTAA
TTCGAGCGAACGCGTATAACTTCGTATAGCATACATTATACGAAGTTATCTCGAGGTGCCCCAACTGGGG
TAACCTTTGAGTTCTCTCAGTTGGGGGCGTAGTCGGATTTGATCTGATCAAGAGACAGGATGAGGATCGT
TTCGCATGATTGAACAAGATGGATTGCACGCAGGTTCTCCGGCCGCTTGGGTGGAGAGGCTATTCGGCTA
TGACTGGGCACAACAGACAATCGGCTGCTCTGATGCCGCCGTGTTCCGGCTGTCAGCGCAGGGGCGCCCG
GTTCTTTTTGTCAAGACCGACCTGTCCGGTGCCCTGAATGAACTGCAGGACGAGGCAGCGCGGCTATCGT
GGCTGGCCACGACGGGCGTTCCTTGCGCAGCTGTGCTCGACGTTGTCACTGAAGCGGGAAGGGACTGGCT
GCTATTGGGCGAAGTGCCGGGGCAGGATCTCCTGTCATCTCACCTTGCTCCTGCCGAGAAAGTATCCATC
ATGGCTGATGCAATGCGGCGGCTGCATACGCTTGATCCGGCTACCTGCCCATTCGACCACCAAGCGAAAC
ATCGCATCGAGCGAGCACGTACTCGGATGGAAGCCGGTCTTGTCGATCAGGATGATCTGGACGAAGAGCA
TCAGGGGCTCGCGCCAGCCGAACTGTTCGCCAGGCTCAAGGCGCGCATGCCCGACGGCGAGGATCTCGTC
GTGACCCATGGCGATGCCTGCTTGCCGAATATCATGGTGGAAAATGGCCGCTTTTCTGGATTCATCGACT
GTGGCCGGCTGGGTGTGGCGGACCGCTATCAGGACATAGCGTTGGCTACCCGTGATATTGCTGAAGAGCT
TGGCGGCGAATGGGCTGACCGCTTCCTCGTGCTTTACGGTATCGCCGCTCCCGATTCGCAGCGCATCGCC
TTCTATCGCCTTCTTGACGAGTTCTTCTGAGCGGGACTCTGGGGTTCGAAATGACCGACCAAGCGACGCC
CAACCTGCCATCACGAGATTTCGATTCCACCGCCGCCTTCTATGAAAGGTTGGGCTTCGGAATCGTTTTC
CGGGACGCCGGCTGGATGATCCTCCAGCGCGGGGATCTCATGCTGGAGTTCTTCGCCCACCCCATCGATA
ACTTGTTTATTGCAGCTTATAATGGTTACAAATAAAGCAATAGCATCACAAATTTCACAAATAAAGCATT
TTTTTCACTGCATTCTAGTTGTGGTTTGTCCAAACTCATCAATGTATCTTATCATGTCTGGATCAAATCC
GAACGCGTCTCGAAGCCGCGGTGCGGGTGCCAGGGCGTGCCCTTGGGCTCCCCGGGCGCGTACTCCACCT
CACCCATCCTCGAGTCGCTCGGTACGATTTAAATTGAATTCTGCAGTCGACGGTACCGCGGGCCCGGGAT
CCACCGGTCGCCACCATGGTGAGCAAGGGCGAGGAGCTGTTCACCGGGGTGGTGCCCATCCTGGTCGAGC
TGGACGGCGACGTAAACGGCCACAAGTTCAGCGTGTCCGGCGAGGGCGAGGGCGATGCCACCTACGGCAA
GCTGACCCTGAAGTTCATCTGCACCACCGGCAAGCTGCCCGTGCCCTGGCCCACCCTCGTGACCACCCTG
ACCTACGGCGTGCAGTGCTTCAGCCGCTACCCCGACCACATGAAGCAGCACGACTTCTTCAAGTCCGCCA
TGCCCGAAGGCTACGTCCAGGAGCGCACCATCTTCTTCAAGGACGACGGCAACTACAAGACCCGCGCCGA
GGTGAAGTTCGAGGGCGACACCCTGGTGAACCGCATCGAGCTGAAGGGCATCGACTTCAAGGAGGACGGC
AACATCCTGGGGCACAAGCTGGAGTACAACTACAACAGCCACAACGTCTATATCATGGCCGACAAGCAGA
AGAACGGCATCAAGGTGAACTTCAAGATCCGCCACAACATCGAGGACGGCAGCGTGCAGCTCGCCGACCA
CTACCAGCAGAACACCCCCATCGGCGACGGCCCCGTGCTGCTGCCCGACAACCACTACCTGAGCACCCAG
TCCGCCCTGAGCAAAGACCCCAACGAGAAGCGCGATCACATGGTCCTGCTGGAGTTCGTGACCGCCGCCG
GGATCACTCTCGGCATGGACGAGCTGTACAAGTAAAGCGGCCGCACTCCTCAGGTGCAGGCTGCCTATCA
GAAGGTGGTGGCTGGTGTGGCCAATGCCCTGGCTCACAAATACCACTGAGATCTTTTTCCCTCTGCCAAA
AATTATGGGGACATCATGAAGCCCCTTGAGCATCTGACTTCTGGCTAATAAAGGAAATTTATTTTCATTG
CAATAGTGTGTTGGAATTTTTTGTGTCTCTCACTCGGAAGGACATATGGGAGGGCAAATCATTTAAAACA
TCAGAATGAGTATTTGGTTTAGAGTTTGGCAACATATGCCCATATGCTGGCTGCCATGAACAAAGGTTGG
CTATAAAGAGGTCATCAGTATATGAAACAGCCCCCTGCTGTCCATTCCTTATTCCATAGAAAAGCCTTGA
CTTGAGGTTAGATTTTTTTTATATTTTGTTTTGTGTTATTTTTTTCTTTAACATCCCTAAAATTTTCCTT
ACATGTTTTACTAGCCAGATTTTTCCTCCTCTCCTGACTACTCCCAGTCATAGCTGTCCCTCTTCTCTTA
TGGAGATCCCTCGACCTGCAGCCCAAGCTTGGCGTAATCATGGTCATAGCTGTTTCCTGTGTGAAATTGT
TATCCGCTCACAATTCCACACAACATACGAGCCGGAAGCATAAAGTGTAAAGCCTGGGGTGCCTAATGAG
TGAGCTAACTCACATTAATTGCGTTGCGCTCACTGCCCGCTTTCCAGTCGGGAAACCTGTCGTGCCAGCG
GATCCGCATCTCAATTAGTCAGCAACCATAGTCCCGCCCCTAACTCCGCCCAGTTCCGCCCATTCTCCGC
CCCATGGCTGACTAATTTTTTTTATTTATGCAGAGGCCGAGGCCGCCTCGGCCTCTGAGCTATTCCAGAA
GTAGTGAGGAGGCTTTTTTGGAGGCCTAGGCTTTTGCAAAAAGCTAACTTGTTTATTGCAGCTTATAATG
GTTACAAATAAAGCAATAGCATCACAAATTTCACAAATAAAGCATTTTTTTCACTGCATTCTAGTTGTGG
TTTGTCCAAACTCATCAATGTATCTTATCATGTCTGGATCCGCTGCATTAATGAATCGGCCAACGCGCGG
GGAGAGGCGGTTTGCGTATTGGGCGCTCTTCCGCTTCCTCGCTCACTGACTCGCTGCGCTCGGTCGTTCG
GCTGCGGCGAGCGGTATCAGCTCACTCAAAGGCGGTAATACGGTTATCCACAGAATCAGGGGATAACGCA
GGAAAGAACATGTGAGCAAAAGGCCAGCAAAAGGCCAGGAACCGTAAAAAGGCCGCGTTGCTGGCGTTTT
TCCATAGGCTCCGCCCCCCTGACGAGCATCACAAAAATCGACGCTCAAGTCAGAGGTGGCGAAACCCGAC
AGGACTATAAAGATACCAGGCGTTTCCCCCTGGAAGCTCCCTCGTGCGCTCTCCTGTTCCGACCCTGCCG
CTTACCGGATACCTGTCCGCCTTTCTCCCTTCGGGAAGCGTGGCGCTTTCTCATAGCTCACGCTGTAGGT
ATCTCAGTTCGGTGTAGGTCGTTCGCTCCAAGCTGGGCTGTGTGCACGAACCCCCCGTTCAGCCCGACCG
CTGCGCCTTATCCGGTAACTATCGTCTTGAGTCCAACCCGGTAAGACACGACTTATCGCCACTGGCAGCA
GCCACTGGTAACAGGATTAGCAGAGCGAGGTATGTAGGCGGTGCTACAGAGTTCTTGAAGTGGTGGCCTA
ACTACGGCTACACTAGAAGAACAGTATTTGGTATCTGCGCTCTGCTGAAGCCAGTTACCTTCGGAAAAAG
AGTTGGTAGCTCTTGATCCGGCAAACAAACCACCGCTGGTAGCGGTGGTTTTTTTGTTTGCAAGCAGCAG
ATTACGCGCAGAAAAAAAGGATCTCAAGAAGATCCTTTGATCTTTTCTACGGGGTCTGACGCTCAGTGGA
ACGAAAACTCACGTTAAGGGATTTTGGTCATGAGATTATCAAAAAGGATCTTCACCTAGATCCTTTTAAA
TTAAAAATGAAGTTTTAAATCAATCTAAAGTATATATGAGTAAACTTGGTCTGACAGTTACCAATGCTTA
ATCAGTGAGGCACCTATCTCAGCGATCTGTCTATTTCGTTCATCCATAGTTGCCTGACTCCCCGTCGTGT
AGATAACTACGATACGGGAGGGCTTACCATCTGGCCCCAGTGCTGCAATGATACCGCGAGACCCACGCTC
ACCGGCTCCAGATTTATCAGCAATAAACCAGCCAGCCGGAAGGGCCGAGCGCAGAAGTGGTCCTGCAACT
TTATCCGCCTCCATCCAGTCTATTAATTGTTGCCGGGAAGCTAGAGTAAGTAGTTCGCCAGTTAATAGTT
TGCGCAACGTTGTTGCCATTGCTACAGGCATCGTGGTGTCACGCTCGTCGTTTGGTATGGCTTCATTCAG
CTCCGGTTCCCAACGATCAAGGCGAGTTACATGATCCCCCATGTTGTGCAAAAAAGCGGTTAGCTCCTTC
GGTCCTCCGATCGTTGTCAGAAGTAAGTTGGCCGCAGTGTTATCACTCATGGTTATGGCAGCACTGCATA
ATTCTCTTACTGTCATGCCATCCGTAAGATGCTTTTCTGTGACTGGTGAGTACTCAACCAAGTCATTCTG
AGAATAGTGTATGCGGCGACCGAGTTGCTCTTGCCCGGCGTCAATACGGGATAATACCGCGCCACATAGC
AGAACTTTAAAAGTGCTCATCATTGGAAAACGTTCTTCGGGGCGAAAACTCTCAAGGATCTTACCGCTGT
TGAGATCCAGTTCGATGTAACCCACTCGTGCACCCAACTGATCTTCAGCATCTTTTACTTTCACCAGCGT
TTCTGGGTGAGCAAAAACAGGAAGGCAAAATGCCGCAAAAAAGGGAATAAGGGCGACACGGAAATGTTGA
ATACTCATACTCTTCCTTTTTCAATATTATTGAAGCATTTATCAGGGTTATTGTCTCATGAGCGGATACA
TATTTGAATGTATTTAGAAAAATAAACAAATAGGGGTTCCGCGCACATTTCCCCGAAAAGTGCCACCTGG
